Addgene plasmid #217752: pBiFC-SS-VN155(I152L)-IRE1-dLD
Purpose: Expresses the VN fragment of BiFC-IRE1-dLD
Depositing lab: Christina Chan. Depositing organization: Michigan State University. Publication: Intrinsic Structural Features of the Human IRE1alpha Transmembrane Domain Sense Membrane Lipid Saturation. Cho H, Stanzione F, Oak A, Kim GH, Yerneni S, Qi L, Sum AK, Chan C. Cell Rep. 2019 Apr 2;27(1):307-320.e5. doi: 10.1016/j.celrep.2019.03.017. PubMed 30943411.
Backbone
  Vector backbone: pBiFC-VN155(I152L)
  Backbone manufacturer: pBiFC-VN155(I152L) (Addgene Plasmid #27097)
  Backbone size w/o insert (bp): 3791
  Total vector size (bp): 6167
  Vector type: Mammalian Expression
Growth in bacteria
  Bacterial resistance: Ampicillin, 100 μg/mL
  Growth temperature: 37°C
  Growth strain: DH5alpha
  Copy number: High Copy
Gene/Insert
  Gene/Insert name: Serine/threonine-protein kinase/endoribonuclease IRE1
  Species: H. sapiens (human)
  Insert size (bp): 2376
  Mutation: deleted amino acids 29-408
  Entrez Gene: ERN1 (a.k.a. IRE1, IRE1P, IRE1a, hIRE1p)
  Tag / fusion protein: Venus (1-154, I152L)
Terms and licenses: Academic/Nonprofit Terms; Industry Terms: Not Available to Industry
How to cite: pBiFC-SS-VN155(I152L)-IRE1-dLD was a gift from Christina Chan (Addgene plasmid # 217752 ; http://n2t.net/addgene:217752 ; RRID:Addgene_217752)
