[The description below was written by a language model from this plasmid's Addgene catalogue record and pLannotate feature annotations shown in this document.]
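Description:
pBiFC-SS-VN155(I152L)-IRE1-dLD is a mammalian expression plasmid built on the pBiFC-VN155(I152L) backbone and encoding one half of a bimolecular fluorescence complementation (BiFC) pair for human IRE1α (ERN1). It is propagated in E. coli as a high-copy plasmid through a ColE1/pUC-type origin and selected with ampicillin via the β-lactamase gene. The annotation also picks up short remnants of rop, bom, lacZα, lacI and the lac promoter/operator, which are cloning-vector leftovers rather than functional parts of the payload. No mammalian selection marker is annotated, which is consistent with transient transfection use.

The expression cassette consists of the CMV immediate-early enhancer and promoter followed by a modified SV40 intron, then the open reading frame and an SV40 polyadenylation signal. The coding region places VN155(I152L), the improved N-terminal fragment of Venus (residues 1–154, with the I152L substitution), upstream of an ERN1 fragment. The IRE1 portion lacks amino acids 29–408, and "dLD" in the name presumably denotes this as removal of the luminal domain. The "SS" presumably indicates a signal sequence retained ahead of the Venus fragment, although this element is not separately annotated in the feature table. When co-expressed with a partner carrying the complementary C-terminal Venus fragment, association of IRE1 molecules would reconstitute fluorescence. This gives a readout of IRE1 dimerisation or oligomerisation independent of luminal-domain sensing, in keeping with the associated work on the IRE1α transmembrane domain sensing membrane lipid saturation. The sequenced record is 6,077 nt, slightly shorter than the 6,167 bp catalogue size.
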