Features (pLannotate 1.2.2; 17 found; start..end, strand, type, name):
    172..760     -  rep_origin     ori: high-copy-number ColE1/pMB1/pBR322/pUC origin of replication
    931..1791    -  CDS            AmpR: β-lactamase; bla; confers resistance to ampicillin, carbenicillin, and related antibiotics
   1792..1896    -  promoter       AmpR promoter: bla
   1991..2026    +  CDS            rop (fragment): Rop protein, which maintains plasmids at low copy number; rop
   2128..2227    +  misc_feature   bom (fragment): basis of mobility region from pBR322
   2233..2388    -  CDS            lacZα (fragment): LacZα fragment of β-galactosidase; lacZ fragment
   2394..2414    -  misc_feature   MCS (fragment): pUC18/19 multiple cloning site
   2413..2716    +  enhancer       CMV enhancer: human cytomegalovirus immediate early enhancer
   2717..2920    +  promoter       CMV promoter: human cytomegalovirus (CMV) immediate early promoter
   3058..3154    +  intron         SV40 intron: modified SV40 intron with splice donor and acceptor sites
   3386..3850    +  CDS            VN155(I152L): improved N-terminal fragment of mVenus for use in bimolecular fluorescence complementation (BiFC) (Kodama and Hu, 2010)
   3881..5587    +  CDS            ERN1 (fragment): ERN1_HUMAN - Also known as IRE1 From Homo sapiens (Human).
   5602..5736    -  polyA_signal   SV40 poly(A) signal: SV40 polyadenylation signal
   5871..5887    -  protein_bind   lac operator: The lac repressor binds to the lac operator to inhibit transcription in E. coli. This inhibition can be relieved by adding lactose or isopropyl-β-D-thiogalactopyranoside (IPTG). lac repressor encoded by lacI
   5895..5925    -  promoter       lac promoter: promoter for the E. coli lac operon
   5940..5961    -  protein_bind   CAP binding site: CAP binding activates transcription in the presence of cAMP. E. coli catabolite activator protein
   5974..6066    -  CDS            lacI (fragment): lac repressor; lacI; The lac repressor binds to the lac operator to inhibit transcription in E. coli. This inhibition can be relieved by adding lactose or isopropyl-β-D-thiogalactopyranoside (IPTG).
>Addgene plasmid #217752 | pBiFC-SS-VN155(I152L)-IRE1-dLD | addgene full sequence | sequence record 459165 | Addgene NGS Result
CTCGCTCACTGACTCGCTGCGCTCGGTCGTTCGGCTGCGGCGAGCGGTATCAGCTCACTCAAAGGCGGTA
ATACGGTTATCCACAGAATCAGGGGATAACGCAGGAAAGAACATGTGAGCAAAAGGCCAGCAAAAGGCCA
GGAACCGTAAAAAGGCCGCGTTGCTGGCGTTTTTCCATAGGCTCCGCCCCCCTGACGAGCATCACAAAAA
TCGACGCTCAAGTCAGAGGTGGCGAAACCCGACAGGACTATAAAGATACCAGGCGTTTCCCCCTGGAAGC
TCCCTCGTGCGCTCTCCTGTTCCGACCCTGCCGCTTACCGGATACCTGTCCGCCTTTCTCCCTTCGGGAA
GCGTGGCGCTTTCTCATAGCTCACGCTGTAGGTATCTCAGTTCGGTGTAGGTCGTTCGCTCCAAGCTGGG
CTGTGTGCACGAACCCCCCGTTCAGCCCGACCGCTGCGCCTTATCCGGTAACTATCGTCTTGAGTCCAAC
CCGGTAAGACACGACTTATCGCCACTGGCAGCAGCCACTGGTAACAGGATTAGCAGAGCGAGGTATGTAG
GCGGTGCTACAGAGTTCTTGAAGTGGTGGCCTAACTACGGCTACACTAGAAGAACAGTATTTGGTATCTG
CGCTCTGCTGAAGCCAGTTACCTTCGGAAAAAGAGTTGGTAGCTCTTGATCCGGCAAACAAACCACCGCT
GGTAGCGGTGGTTTTTTTGTTTGCAAGCAGCAGATTACGCGCAGAAAAAAAGGATCTCAAGAAGATCCTT
TGATCTTTTCTACGGGGTCTGACGCTCAGTGGAACGAAAACTCACGTTAAGGGATTTTGGTCATGAGATT
ATCAAAAAGGATCTTCACCTAGATCCTTTTAAATTAAAAATGAAGTTTTAAATCAATCTAAAGTATATAT
GAGTAAACTTGGTCTGACAGTTACCAATGCTTAATCAGTGAGGCACCTATCTCAGCGATCTGTCTATTTC
GTTCATCCATAGTTGCCTGACTCCCCGTCGTGTAGATAACTACGATACGGGAGGGCTTACCATCTGGCCC
CAGTGCTGCAATGATACCGCGAGACCCACGCTCACCGGCTCCAGATTTATCAGCAATAAACCAGCCAGCC
GGAAGGGCCGAGCGCAGAAGTGGTCCTGCAACTTTATCCGCCTCCATCCAGTCTATTAATTGTTGCCGGG
AAGCTAGAGTAAGTAGTTCGCCAGTTAATAGTTTGCGCAACGTTGTTGCCATTGCTACAGGCATCGTGGT
GTCACGCTCGTCGTTTGGTATGGCTTCATTCAGCTCCGGTTCCCAACGATCAAGGCGAGTTACATGATCC
CCCATGTTGTGCAAAAAAGCGGTTAGCTCCTTCGGTCCTCCGATCGTTGTCAGAAGTAAGTTGGCCGCAG
TGTTATCACTCATGGTTATGGCAGCACTGCATAATTCTCTTACTGTCATGCCATCCGTAAGATGCTTTTC
TGTGACTGGTGAGTACTCAACCAAGTCATTCTGAGAATAGTGTATGCGGCGACCGAGTTGCTCTTGCCCG
GCGTCAATACGGGATAATACCGCGCCACATAGCAGAACTTTAAAAGTGCTCATCATTGGAAAACGTTCTT
CGGGGCGAAAACTCTCAAGGATCTTACCGCTGTTGAGATCCAGTTCGATGTAACCCACTCGTGCACCCAA
CTGATCTTCAGCATCTTTTACTTTCACCAGCGTTTCTGGGTGAGCAAAAACAGGAAGGCAAAATGCCGCA
AAAAAGGGAATAAGGGCGACACGGAAATGTTGAATACTCATACTCTTCCTTTTTCAATATTATTGAAGCA
TTTATCAGGGTTATTGTCTCATGAGCGGATACATATTTGAATGTATTTAGAAAAATAAACAAATAGGGGT
TCCGCGCACATTTCCCCGAAAAGTGCCACCTGACGTCTAAGAAACCATTATTATCATGACATTAACCTAT
AAAAATAGGCGTATCACGAGGCCCTTTCGTCTCGCGCGTTTCGGTGATGACGGTGAAAACCTCTGACACA
TGCAGCTCCCGGAGACGGTCACAGCTTGTCTGTAAGCGGATGCCGGGAGCAGACAAGCCCGTCAGGGCGC
GTCAGCGGGTGTTGGCGGGTGTCGGGGCTGGCTTAACTATGCGGCATCAGAGCAGATTGTACTGAGAGTG
CACCATATGCGGTGTGAAATACCGCACAGATGCGTAAGGAGAAAATACCGCATCAGGCGCCATTCGCCAT
TCAGGCTGCGCAACTGTTGGGAAGGGCGATCGGTGCGGGCCTCTTCGCTATTACGCCAGCTGGCGAAAGG
GGGATGTGCTGCAAGGCGATTAAGTTGGGTAACGCCAGGGTTTTCCCAGTCACGACGTTGTAAAACGACG
GCCAGTGAGTTCGAGCTTGCATGCCTGCAGGTCGTTACATAACTTACGGTAAATGGCCCGCCTGGCTGAC
CGCCCAACGACCCCCGCCCATTGACGTCAATAATGACGTATGTTCCCATAGTAACGCCAATAGGGACTTT
CCATTGACGTCAATGGGTGGAGTATTTACGGTAAACTGCCCACTTGGCAGTACATCAAGTGTATCATATG
CCAAGTACGCCCCCTATTGACGTCAATGACGGTAAATGGCCCGCCTGGCATTATGCCCAGTACATGACCT
TATGGGACTTTCCTACTTGGCAGTACATCTACGTATTAGTCATCGCTATTACCATGGTGATGCGGTTTTG
GCAGTACATCAATGGGCGTGGATAGCGGTTTGACTCACGGGGATTTCCAAGTCTCCACCCCATTGACGTC
AATGGGAGTTTGTTTTGGCACCAAAATCAACGGGACTTTCCAAAATGTCGTAACAACTCCGCCCCATTGA
CGCAAATGGGCGGTAGGCGTGTACGGTGGGAGGTCTATATAAGCAGAGCTCGTTTAGTGAACCGTCAGAT
CGCCTGGAGACGCCATCCACGCTGTTTTGACCTCCATAGAAGACACCGGGACCGATCCAGCCTCCGGACT
CTAGAGGATCCGGTACTAGAGGAACTGAAAAACCAGAAAGTTAACTGGTAAGTTTAGTCTTTTTGTCTTT
TATTTCAGGTCCCGGATCCGGTGGTGGTGCAAATCAAAGAACTGCTCCTCAGTGGATGTTGCCTTTACTT
CTAGGCCTGTACGGAAGTGTTACTTCTGCTCTAAAAGCTGCGGAATTGTACCCGCGGGCCCACCATGCCG
GCCCGGCGGCTGCTGCTGCTGCTGACGCTGCTGCTGCCCGGCCTCGGGGCATCAATGCAGAAGCTGATCT
CAGAGGAGGACCTGCTTATGGCCATGGAGGCCCGAATTCGGTCGACCGAGATCTCTCGAGGTACCGGAGG
TGGCGGGAGCGGAGGTGGCGGGAGTATGGTGAGCAAGGGCGAGGAGCTGTTCACCGGGGTGGTGCCCATC
CTGGTCGAGCTGGACGGCGACGTAAACGGCCACAAGTTCAGCGTGTCCGGCGAGGGCGAGGGCGATGCCA
CCTACGGCAAGCTGACCCTGAAGCTGATCTGCACCACCGGCAAGCTGCCCGTGCCCTGGCCCACCCTCGT
GACCACCCTGGGCTACGGCCTGCAGTGCTTCGCCCGCTACCCCGACCACATGAAGCAGCACGACTTCTTC
AAGTCCGCCATGCCCGAAGGCTACGTCCAGGAGCGCACCATCTTCTTCAAGGACGACGGCAACTACAAGA
CCCGCGCCGAGGTGAAGTTCGAGGGCGACACCCTGGTGAACCGCATCGAGCTGAAGGGCATCGACTTCAA
GGAGGACGGCAACATCCTGGGGCACAAGCTGGAGTACAACTACAACAGCCACAACGTCTATCTCACCGCC
ATTTTTGGAAGTACCAGCACAGTGACGCTTCAGACTTCAGAAAACGCACCTACCACCGTGTCTCGGGATG
TGGAGGAGAAGCCCGCCCATGCCCCTGCCCGGCCCGAGGCCCCCGTGGACTCCATGCTTAAGGACATGGC
TACCATCATCCTGAGCACCTTCCTGCTGATTGGCTGGGTGGCCTTCATCATCACCTATCCCCTGAGCATG
CATCAGCAGCAGCAGCTCCAGCACCAGCAGTTCCAGAAGGAACTGGAGAAGATCCAGCTCCTGCAGCAGC
AGCAGCAGCAGCTGCCCTTCCACCCACCTGGAGACACGGCTCAGGACGGCGAGCTCCTGGACACGTCTGG
CCCGTACTCAGAGAGCTCGGGCACCAGCAGCCCCAGCACGTCCCCCAGGGCCTCCAACCACTCGCTCTGC
TCCGGCAGCTCTGCCTCCAAGGCTGGCAGCAGCCCCTCCCTGGAACAAGACGATGGAGATGAGGAAACCA
GCGTGGTGATAGTTGGGAAAATTTCCTTCTGTCCCAAGGATGTCCTGGGCCATGGAGCTGAGGGCACAAT
TGTGTACCGGGGCATGTTTGACAACCGCGACGTGGCCGTGAAGAGGATCCTCCCCGAGTGTTTTAGCTTC
GCAGACCGTGAGGTCCAGCTGTTGCGAGAATCGGATGAGCACCCGAACGTGATCCGCTACTTCTGCACGG
AGAAGGACCGGCAATTCCAGTACATTGCCATCGAGCTGTGTGCAGCCACCCTGCAAGAGTATGTGGAGCA
GAAGGACTTTGCGCATCTCGGCCTGGAGCCCATCACCTTGCTGCAGCAGACCACCTCGGGCCTGGCCCAC
CTCCACTCCCTCAACATCGTTCACAGAGACCTAAAGCCACACAACATCCTCATATCCATGCCCAATGCAC
ACGGCAAGATCAAGGCCATGATCTCCGACTTTGGCCTCTGCAAGAAGCTGGCAGTGGGCAGACACAGTTT
CAGCCGCCGATCTGGGGTGCCTGGCACAGAAGGCTGGATCGCTCCAGAGATGCTGAGCGAAGACTGTAAG
GAGAACCCTACCTACACGGTGGACATCTTTTCTGCAGGCTGCGTCTTTTACTACGTAATCTCTGAGGGCA
GCCACCCTTTTGGCAAGTCCCTGCAGCGGCAGGCCAACATCCTCCTGGGTGCCTGCAGCCTTGACTGCTT
GCACCCAGAGAAGCACGAAGACGTCATTGCACGTGAATTGATAGAGAAGATGATTGCGATGGATCCTCAG
AAACGCCCCTCAGCGAAGCACGTGCTCAAACACCCGTTCTTCTGGAGCCTAGAGAAGCAGCTCCAGTTCT
TCCAGGACGTGAGCGACAGAATAGAAAAGGAATCCCTGGATGGCCCGATCGTGAAGCAGTTAGAGAGAGG
CGGGAGAGCCGTGGTGAAGATGGACTGGCGGGAGAACATCACTGTCCCCCTCCAGACAGACCTGCGTAAA
TTCAGGACCTATAAAGGTGGTTCTGTCAGAGATCTCCTCCGAGCCATGAGAAATAAGAAGCACCACTACC
GGGAGCTGCCTGCAGAGGTGCGGGAGACGCTGGGGTCCCTCCCCGACGACTTCGTGTGCTACTTCACGTC
TCGCTTCCCCCACCTCCTCGCACACACCTACCGGGCCATGGAGCTGTGCAGCCACGAGAGACTCTTCCAG
CCCTACTACTTCCACGAGCCCCCAGAGCCCCAGCCCCCAGTGACTCCAGACGCCTTGTGAGCGGCCGCGG
GGATCCAGACATGATAAGATACATTGATGAGTTTGGACAAACCACAACTAGAATGCAGTGAAAAAAATGC
TTTATTTGTGAAATTTGTGATGCTATTGCTTTATTTGTAACCATTATAAGCTGCAATAAACAAGTTAACA
ACAACAATTGCATTCATTTTATGTTTCAGGTTCAGGGGGAGGTGTGGGAGGTTTTTTCGGATCCTCTAGA
GTCGATCTGCAGGCATGCTAGCTTGGCGTAATCATGGTCATAGCTGTTTCCTGTGTGAAATTGTTATCCG
CTCACAATTCCACACAACATACGAGCCGGAAGCATAAAGTGTAAAGCCTGGGGTGCCTAATGAGTGAGCT
AACTCACATTAATTGCGTTGCGCTCACTGCCCGCTTTCCAGTCGGGAAACCTGTCGTGCCAGCTGCATTA
ATGAATCGGCCAACGCGCGGGGAGAGGCGGTTTGCGTATTGGGCGCTCTTCCGCTTC
